Addgene plasmid #45141: pET29b_Qcat13
Depositing lab: Christopher Petzold. Depositing organization: Lawrence Berkeley National Laboratory. Publication: A targeted proteomics toolkit for High-throughput absolute quantification of Escherichia coli proteins. Batth TS, Singh P, Ramakrishnan VR, Sousa MM, Chan LJ, Tran HM, Luning EG, Pan EH, Vuu KM, Keasling JD, Adams PD, Petzold CJ. Metab Eng. 2014 Sep 6. pii: S1096-7176(14)00114-1. doi: 10.1016/j.ymben.2014.08.004. PubMed 25205128.
Backbone
  Vector backbone: pET29b
  Backbone manufacturer: Genscript
  Backbone size w/o insert (bp): 5211
  Total vector size (bp): 6888
  Vector type: Bacterial Expression
Growth in bacteria
  Bacterial resistance: Kanamycin, 50 μg/mL
  Growth temperature: 37°C
  Growth strain: BLR DE3
  Copy number: High Copy
Gene/Insert
  Gene/Insert name: E-coli-pathways-QconCAT13 (alt name: Qcat13)
  Species: Synthetic
  Insert size (bp): 1677
  Promoter: T7
  Tag / fusion protein: 6XHis (C terminal on insert)
  Cloning method: Restriction Enzyme; 5′ cloning site BamHI (destroyed during cloning); 3′ cloning site XhoI (not destroyed)
  Sequencing primers: 5′ GATCCCGCGAAATTAATACGACTCACTA; 3′ GGTGGTGGTGGTGCTCGA
Terms and licenses: Academic/Nonprofit Terms; Industry Terms: Not Available to Industry
How to cite: pET29b_Qcat13 was a gift from Christopher Petzold (Addgene plasmid # 45141 ; http://n2t.net/addgene:45141 ; RRID:Addgene_45141)
