[The description below was written by a language model from this plasmid's Addgene catalogue record and pLannotate feature annotations shown in this document.]
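Description:
pET29b_Qcat13 is a 6,888 bp bacterial expression plasmid built on the pET29b backbone and carrying a 1,677 bp synthetic insert, E-coli-pathways-QconCAT13 (Qcat13). It is maintained in E. coli under kanamycin selection through an aph(3')-Ia KanR gene and replicates from a ColE1/pMB1-type origin. The feature table also shows the adjacent bom and rop elements, although the catalogue lists the plasmid as high copy. An f1 origin is present, along with backbone remnants such as tetracycline-resistance gene fragments. The recorded growth strain is BLR(DE3), a host that supplies T7 RNA polymerase.

The insert sits in a standard pET expression cassette: a T7 promoter followed directly by a lac operator, the T7 gene 10 ribosome binding site, and a T7 terminator downstream. A plasmid-borne lacI gene provides repressor, so transcription stays off until IPTG or lactose is added. An S-Tag coding segment lies upstream of the insert, which was cloned between BamHI (destroyed) and XhoI. A C-terminal 6xHis tag follows it; the annotation software reports this as a partial 9xHis match. Within the insert, the annotation detects short fragments matching E. coli proteins including galU, glnA, gmhA, hemL and hdeB. This pattern fits a QconCAT design, an artificial protein made of concatenated tryptic peptides drawn from many target proteins. Only some of the segments are identified, and the record does not give the full peptide list.

The associated publication describes a targeted proteomics toolkit for high-throughput absolute quantification of E. coli proteins. In that context the His-tagged concatamer would typically be expressed, purified and digested to release peptide standards for mass spectrometry, though the record does not detail the labelling or workflow.
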