Features (pLannotate 1.2.2; 24 found; start..end, strand, type, name):
     12..467     +  rep_origin     f1 ori (sequence partly withheld): f1 bacteriophage origin of replication; arrow indicates direction of (+) strand synthesis
    494..551     +  promoter       AmpR promoter (fragment): bla
    560..1375    -  CDS            KanR: aminoglycoside phosphotransferase; aph(3')-Ia; confers resistance to kanamycin in bacteria or G418 (Geneticin®) in eukaryotes
   1497..2085    +  rep_origin     ori: high-copy-number ColE1/pMB1/pBR322/pUC origin of replication
   2271..2413    -  misc_feature   bom: basis of mobility region from pBR322
   2515..2706    -  CDS            rop: Rop protein, which maintains plasmids at low copy number; rop
   2723..3103    +  CDS            YPB1_ECOLX: Protein predicted: Swiss-Prot protein existence level 4. From Escherichia coli.
   3175..3466    -  CDS            TcR (fragment): tetracycline efflux protein; tet; confers resistance to tetracycline
   3481..3502    -  protein_bind   CAP binding site: CAP binding activates transcription in the presence of cAMP. E. coli catabolite activator protein
   3515..4597    -  CDS            lacI: lac repressor; lacI; The lac repressor binds to the lac operator to inhibit transcription in E. coli. This inhibition can be relieved by adding lactose or isopropyl-β-D-thiogalactopyranoside (IPTG).
   4598..4675    -  promoter       lacI promoter: lacI
   4683..4962    -  CDS            TcR (fragment): tetracycline efflux protein; tet; confers resistance to tetracycline
   4988..5006    +  promoter       T7 promoter: promoter for bacteriophage T7 RNA polymerase
   5007..5031    +  protein_bind   lac operator: The lac repressor binds to the lac operator to inhibit transcription in E. coli. This inhibition can be relieved by adding lactose or isopropyl-β-D-thiogalactopyranoside (IPTG). lac repressor encoded by lacI
   5046..5068    +  RBS            RBS: efficient ribosome binding site from bacteriophage T7 gene 10 (Olins and Rangwala, 1989)
   5079..5123    +  CDS            S-Tag: affinity and epitope tag derived from pancreatic ribonuclease A
   5355..5435    +  CDS            galU (fragment): GALU_ECOLI - Also known as ychD. Experimental evidence at protein level: Swiss-Prot protein existence level 1. May play a role in stationary phase survival. From Escherichia coli (strain K12).
   5673..5729    +  CDS            glnA (fragment): GLN1B_ECOLI - Experimental evidence at protein level: Swiss-Prot protein existence level 1. Catalyzes the ATP-dependent biosynthesis of glutamine from glutamate and ammonia. From Escherichia coli (strain K12).
   5952..6062    +  CDS            gmhA (fragment): GMHA_ECOLI - Also known as lpcA, tfrA, yafI. Experimental evidence at protein level: Swiss-Prot protein existence level 1. Catalyzes the isomerization of sedoheptulose 7-phosphate in D-glycero-D-manno-heptose 7-phosphate. From Escherichia coli (strain K12).
   6123..6293    +  CDS            hemL (fragment): GSA_YERPE - Experimental evidence at protein level: Swiss-Prot protein existence level 1. From Yersinia pestis.
   6585..6656    +  CDS            hdeB (fragment): HDEB_ECOLI - Also known as yhhD, yhiC. Experimental evidence at protein level: Swiss-Prot protein existence level 1. Required for optimal acid stress protection, which is important for survival of enteric bacteria in the acidic environment of the host stomach. Exhibits a chaperone-like activity at acidic pH by preventing the aggregation of many different periplasmic proteins. From Escherichia coli (strain K12).
   6732..6749    +  CDS            9xHis (fragment): 9xHis affinity tag
   6759..6808    +  CDS            SET1 (fragment): solubility-enhancement tag derived from T7 phage gene 10B
   6816..6863    +  terminator     T7 terminator: transcription terminator for bacteriophage T7 RNA polymerase
>Addgene plasmid #45141 | pET29b_Qcat13 | depositor full sequence | sequence record 62800 | pET29b_Qcat13 sequence 6888 bps
TGGCGAATGGG
[124 nt withheld, positions 12-135]
C
[91 nt withheld, positions 137-227]
A
[49 nt withheld, positions 229-277]
CCTTTGACGTTGGAGTCCACGTTCTTT
[37 nt withheld, positions 305-341]
ACCCTATCTCGGTCTATTCTTTTGATTTATAAGGGATTTTGCCGATTTCGGCCTATTGGTTAAAAAATGA
GCTGATTTAACAAAAATTTAACGCGAATTTTAACAAAATATTAACGTTTACAATTTCAGGTGGCACTTTT
CGGGGAAATGTGCGCGGAACCCCTATTTGTTTATTTTTCTAAATACATTCAAATATGTATCCGCTCATGA
ATTAATTCTTAGAAAAACTCATCGAGCATCAAATGAAACTGCAATTTATTCATATCAGGATTATCAATAC
CATATTTTTGAAAAAGCCGTTTCTGTAATGAAGGAGAAAACTCACCGAGGCAGTTCCATAGGATGGCAAG
ATCCTGGTATCGGTCTGCGATTCCGACTCGTCCAACATCAATACAACCTATTAATTTCCCCTCGTCAAAA
ATAAGGTTATCAAGTGAGAAATCACCATGAGTGACGACTGAATCCGGTGAGAATGGCAAAAGTTTATGCA
TTTCTTTCCAGACTTGTTCAACAGGCCAGCCATTACGCTCGTCATCAAAATCACTCGCATCAACCAAACC
GTTATTCATTCGTGATTGCGCCTGAGCGAGACGAAATACGCGATCGCTGTTAAAAGGACAATTACAAACA
GGAATCGAATGCAACCGGCGCAGGAACACTGCCAGCGCATCAACAATATTTTCACCTGAATCAGGATATT
CTTCTAATACCTGGAATGCTGTTTTCCCGGGGATCGCAGTGGTGAGTAACCATGCATCATCAGGAGTACG
GATAAAATGCTTGATGGTCGGAAGAGGCATAAATTCCGTCAGCCAGTTTAGTCTGACCATCTCATCTGTA
ACATCATTGGCAACGCTACCTTTGCCATGTTTCAGAAACAACTCTGGCGCATCGGGCTTCCCATACAATC
GATAGATTGTCGCACCTGATTGCCCGACATTATCGCGAGCCCATTTATACCCATATAAATCAGCATCCAT
GTTGGAATTTAATCGCGGCCTAGAGCAAGACGTTTCCCGTTGAATATGGCTCATAACACCCCTTGTATTA
CTGTTTATGTAAGCAGACAGTTTTATTGTTCATGACCAAAATCCCTTAACGTGAGTTTTCGTTCCACTGA
GCGTCAGACCCCGTAGAAAAGATCAAAGGATCTTCTTGAGATCCTTTTTTTCTGCGCGTAATCTGCTGCT
TGCAAACAAAAAAACCACCGCTACCAGCGGTGGTTTGTTTGCCGGATCAAGAGCTACCAACTCTTTTTCC
GAAGGTAACTGGCTTCAGCAGAGCGCAGATACCAAATACTGTCCTTCTAGTGTAGCCGTAGTTAGGCCAC
CACTTCAAGAACTCTGTAGCACCGCCTACATACCTCGCTCTGCTAATCCTGTTACCAGTGGCTGCTGCCA
GTGGCGATAAGTCGTGTCTTACCGGGTTGGACTCAAGACGATAGTTACCGGATAAGGCGCAGCGGTCGGG
CTGAACGGGGGGTTCGTGCACACAGCCCAGCTTGGAGCGAACGACCTACACCGAACTGAGATACCTACAG
CGTGAGCTATGAGAAAGCGCCACGCTTCCCGAAGGGAGAAAGGCGGACAGGTATCCGGTAAGCGGCAGGG
TCGGAACAGGAGAGCGCACGAGGGAGCTTCCAGGGGGAAACGCCTGGTATCTTTATAGTCCTGTCGGGTT
TCGCCACCTCTGACTTGAGCGTCGATTTTTGTGATGCTCGTCAGGGGGGCGGAGCCTATGGAAAAACGCC
AGCAACGCGGCCTTTTTACGGTTCCTGGCCTTTTGCTGGCCTTTTGCTCACATGTTCTTTCCTGCGTTAT
CCCCTGATTCTGTGGATAACCGTATTACCGCCTTTGAGTGAGCTGATACCGCTCGCCGCAGCCGAACGAC
CGAGCGCAGCGAGTCAGTGAGCGAGGAAGCGGAAGAGCGCCTGATGCGGTATTTTCTCCTTACGCATCTG
TGCGGTATTTCACACCGCATATATGGTGCACTCTCAGTACAATCTGCTCTGATGCCGCATAGTTAAGCCA
GTATACACTCCGCTATCGCTACGTGACTGGGTCATGGCTGCGCCCCGACACCCGCCAACACCCGCTGACG
CGCCCTGACGGGCTTGTCTGCTCCCGGCATCCGCTTACAGACAAGCTGTGACCGTCTCCGGGAGCTGCAT
GTGTCAGAGGTTTTCACCGTCATCACCGAAACGCGCGAGGCAGCTGCGGTAAAGCTCATCAGCGTGGTCG
TGAAGCGATTCACAGATGTCTGCCTGTTCATCCGCGTCCAGCTCGTTGAGTTTCTCCAGAAGCGTTAATG
TCTGGCTTCTGATAAAGCGGGCCATGTTAAGGGCGGTTTTTTCCTGTTTGGTCACTGATGCCTCCGTGTA
AGGGGGATTTCTGTTCATGGGGGTAATGATACCGATGAAACGAGAGAGGATGCTCACGATACGGGTTACT
GATGATGAACATGCCCGGTTACTGGAACGTTGTGAGGGTAAACAACTGGCGGTATGGATGCGGCGGGACC
AGAGAAAAATCACTCAGGGTCAATGCCAGCGCTTCGTTAATACAGATGTAGGTGTTCCACAGGGTAGCCA
GCAGCATCCTGCGATGCAGATCCGGAACATAATGGTGCAGGGCGCTGACTTCCGCGTTTCCAGACTTTAC
GAAACACGGAAACCGAAGACCATTCATGTTGTTGCTCAGGTCGCAGACGTTTTGCAGCAGCAGTCGCTTC
ACGTTCGCTCGCGTATCGGTGATTCATTCTGCTAACCAGTAAGGCAACCCCGCCAGCCTAGCCGGGTCCT
CAACGACAGGAGCACGATCATGCGCACCCGTGGGGCCGCCATGCCGGCGATAATGGCCTGCTTCTCGCCG
AAACGTTTGGTGGCGGGACCAGTGACGAAGGCTTGAGCGAGGGCGTGCAAGATTCCGAATACCGCAAGCG
ACAGGCCGATCATCGTCGCGCTCCAGCGAAAGCGGTCCTCGCCGAAAATGACCCAGAGCGCTGCCGGCAC
CTGTCCTACGAGTTGCATGATAAAGAAGACAGTCATAAGTGCGGCGACGATAGTCATGCCCCGCGCCCAC
CGGAAGGAGCTGACTGGGTTGAAGGCTCTCAAGGGCATCGGTCGAGATCCCGGTGCCTAATGAGTGAGCT
AACTTACATTAATTGCGTTGCGCTCACTGCCCGCTTTCCAGTCGGGAAACCTGTCGTGCCAGCTGCATTA
ATGAATCGGCCAACGCGCGGGGAGAGGCGGTTTGCGTATTGGGCGCCAGGGTGGTTTTTCTTTTCACCAG
TGAGACGGGCAACAGCTGATTGCCCTTCACCGCCTGGCCCTGAGAGAGTTGCAGCAAGCGGTCCACGCTG
GTTTGCCCCAGCAGGCGAAAATCCTGTTTGATGGTGGTTAACGGCGGGATATAACATGAGCTGTCTTCGG
TATCGTCGTATCCCACTACCGAGATGTCCGCACCAACGCGCAGCCCGGACTCGGTAATGGCGCGCATTGC
GCCCAGCGCCATCTGATCGTTGGCAACCAGCATCGCAGTGGGAACGATGCCCTCATTCAGCATTTGCATG
GTTTGTTGAAAACCGGACATGGCACTCCAGTCGCCTTCCCGTTCCGCTATCGGCTGAATTTGATTGCGAG
TGAGATATTTATGCCAGCCAGCCAGACGCAGACGCGCCGAGACAGAACTTAATGGGCCCGCTAACAGCGC
GATTTGCTGGTGACCCAATGCGACCAGATGCTCCACGCCCAGTCGCGTACCGTCTTCATGGGAGAAAATA
ATACTGTTGATGGGTGTCTGGTCAGAGACATCAAGAAATAACGCCGGAACATTAGTGCAGGCAGCTTCCA
CAGCAATGGCATCCTGGTCATCCAGCGGATAGTTAATGATCAGCCCACTGACGCGTTGCGCGAGAAGATT
GTGCACCGCCGCTTTACAGGCTTCGACGCCGCTTCGTTCTACCATCGACACCACCACGCTGGCACCCAGT
TGATCGGCGCGAGATTTAATCGCCGCGACAATTTGCGACGGCGCGTGCAGGGCCAGACTGGAGGTGGCAA
CGCCAATCAGCAACGACTGTTTGCCCGCCAGTTGTTGTGCCACGCGGTTGGGAATGTAATTCAGCTCCGC
CATCGCCGCTTCCACTTTTTCCCGCGTTTTCGCAGAAACGTGGCTGGCCTGGTTCACCACGCGGGAAACG
GTCTGATAAGAGACACCGGCATACTCTGCGACATCGTATAACGTTACTGGTTTCACATTCACCACCCTGA
ATTGACTCTCTTCCGGGCGCTATCATGCCATACCGCGAAAGGTTTTGCGCCATTCGATGGTGTCCGGGAT
CTCGACGCTCTCCCTTATGCGACTCCTGCATTAGGAAGCAGCCCAGTAGTAGGTTGAGGCCGTTGAGCAC
CGCCGCCGCAAGGAATGGTGCATGCAAGGAGATGGCGCCCAACAGTCCCCCGGCCACGGGGCCTGCCACC
ATACCCACGCCGAAACAAGCGCTCATGAGCCCGAAGTGGCGAGCCCGATCTTCCCCATCGGTGATGTCGG
CGATATAGGCGCCAGCAACCGCACCTGTGGCGCCGGTGATGCCGGCCACGATGCGTCCGGCGTAGAGGAT
CGAGATCGATCTCGATCCCGCGAAATTAATACGACTCACTATAGGGGAATTGTGAGCGGATAACAATTCC
CCTCTAGAAATAATTTTGTTTAACTTTAAGAAGGAGATATACATATGAAAGAAACCGCTGCTGCTAAATT
CGAACGCCAGCACATGGACAGCCCAGATCTGGGTACCCTGGTGCCACGCGGTTCCATGGCGATATCGGAT
CGGGAAGGTGTGAATGATAATGAAGAAGGCTTTTTCTCTGCTCGTGCTGCTATTGACGCTGCTAACCGTG
AAGAAACGTTCGGCCCGCTGGCGCCGCTGTTTCGTAGCATTGCAGGCGGTTTCCCGCTGGCTGGCGTTAC
CGGTCGTATCCTGGTCCCGCTGACGATCGAAGACGCACAGATTCGCGCAGATGTGGCTCCGAGCAACCTG
GCTATCGTGGGCCGTTACGTTCTGTCTGCAGACATTTGGCCGCTGCTGGCTAAACTGACCGATATCCTGG
CGGCCGGTCTGCAGCAAAAGGCAGAAGCAGCTGAAATCAATCTGCGTTATCAGGGCATTCCGGTTGGCGG
TTACACCAAATTTGGTGCGCTGGAATATCGCTTTTTCAGTATCGACGGCACGAAGGCGGATCTGGGTATT
GCCTTCGATGGCGACGGTGATCGTCATCCGGACACCCTGCTGGCAGCGCGTGGCGATCAGTACCCGATTG
CACTGGAAGGTGCTCTGAAAGGCGGTTATTTTCCGGTTCCGCCGGTCGACAGCGCGCAAGATATTCGTAT
CCCGGTGGTTAGCTCTCCGAAAAGTGGCACCGGTTCCGTGGACTACGCAAAGGCTGTTGGCGATTCACTG
GAAGCGCAGCAATATGGTATCGCCTTTCCGAAAAACATTTCGGATGACCTGCGCAATCTGACCCTGGTGG
CGGGTATTAACTGGCCGAGCCGTGGCGGTCTGGACCCGCTGCTGAAATTCGCCTACGTTGACATCCTGCA
GAATCCGGATATTCGCGGCGAACTGCAGCAACTGATCAAATCTGGTGATTGGGCCTATCGTGATGACGCG
AACATTCACGCAATCCAGCGTGCAGCTGTGCTGCTGGCGGATTCATTTAAACTGTCGAATGCCCAAGTGA
TTGATGTTACCAAGCAAAACCTGATCAGTGTTAATTCCCCGATTGCGCGCGTCGCAAACCTGGAAGCACA
GCTGGCGGAAGCCCAAACGCGTTTCATCAATGAACTGCTGCCGGTGATTGACAGTCTGGATCGCGCATTT
ACCGGCGTTGGCGGTACGCCGCTGTTCATTGAAAAAGCAGATGGCGCTTATCTGTACGACGTGGATGGCA
AGTTTAACTGGGAAACCCTGATTGCGTCCCGCGCCCCGGTTGCAGGTGCTCTGCTGATCTGGGATAAAAC
CTGGGCATGGGAAACGGCTTTCGATCAGATTCGTATTATCGATGACGCGGTCGCCCGCGTGAGTCAAGCG
TTTACCGTCTTCCTGCCGGTGCGTGTCGTGTCCCTGATTGTTCCGCGCGTCTCAGAAATTTCGATCGTCG
GCCGTCTGGAACTGGTGATCCAGCGCGGTCTGCTGGAAGAAGATGCCTTTATTGAACGTATCCTGGTCAT
TGCAGCAGACGAACGCGGCGGTGATACCGTTACGCTGAACGAAACCGATCTGACGCAGATCCCGAAGAAC
CTGTACACCTTCAAGTACCTGTACAGCGTGACGTCTCCGGATGACTCTCTGCGTGCAGCTTTCGATGACG
CGATCGCGGCCCGCCTCGAGCACCACCACCACCACCACTGAGATCCGGCTGCTAACAAAGCCCGAAAGGA
AGCTGAGTTGGCTGCTGCCACCGCTGAGCAATAACTAGCATAACCCCTTGGGGCCTCTAAACGGGTCTTG
AGGGGTTTTTTGCTGAAAGGAGGAACTATATCCGGAT
