>Addgene plasmid #45141 | pET29b_Qcat13 | addgene partial sequence | sequence record 76105 | T7term 5'-GCTAGTTATTGCTCAGCGG-3'
TTCGGGCTTTGTTAGCAGCCGGATCTCAGTGGTGGTGGTGGTGGTGCTCGAGGCGGGCCGCGATCGCGTC
ATCGAAAGCTGCACGCAGAGAGTCATCCGGAGACGTCACGCTGTACAGGTACTTGAAGGTGTACAGGTTC
TTCGGGATCTGCGTCAGATCGGTTTCGTTCAGCGTAACGGTATCACCGCCGCGTTCGTCTGCTGCAATGA
CCAGGATACGTTCAATAAAGGCATCTTCTTCCAGCAGACCGCGCTGGATCACCAGTTCCAGACGGCCGAC
GATCGAAATTTCTGAGACGCGCGGAACAATCAGGGACACGACACGCACCGGCAGGAAGACGGTAAACGCT
TGACTCACGCGGGCGACCGCGTCATCGATAATACGAATCTGATCGAAAGCCGTTTCCCATGCCCAGGTTT
TATCCCAGATCAGCAGAGCACCTGCAACCGGGGCGCGGGACGCAATCAGGGTTTCCCAGTTAAACTTGCC
ATCCACGTCGTACAGATAAGCGCCATCTGCTTTTTCAATGAACAGCGGCGTACCGCCAACGCCGGTAAAT
GCGCGATCCAGACTGTCAATCACCGGCAGCAGTTCATTGATGAAACGCGTTTGGGCTTCCGCCAGCTGTG
CTTCCAGGTTTGCGACGCGCGCAATCGGGGAATTAACACTGATCAGGTTTTGCTTGGTAACATCAATCAC
TTGGGCATTCGACAGTTTAAATGAATCCGCCAGCAGCACAGCTGCACGCTGGATTGCGTGAATGTTCGCG
TCATCACGATAGGCCCAATCACCAGATTTGATCAGTTGCTGCAGTTCGCCGCGAATATCCGGATTCTGCA
GGATGTCAACGTAGGCGAATTTCAGCAGCGGGTCCAGACCGCCACGGCTCGGCCAGTTAATACCCGCCAC
CA
