>Addgene plasmid #45141 | pET29b_Qcat13 | addgene partial sequence | sequence record 77104 | pBRrevBam 5'-GGTGATGTCGGCGATATAGG-3'
GGCCACGATGCGTCCGGCGTAGAGGATCGAGATCGATCTCGATCCCGCGAAATTAATACGACTCACTATA
GGGGAATTGTGAGCGGATAACAATTCCCCTCTAGAAATAATTTTGTTTAACTTTAAGAAGGAGATATACA
TATGAAAGAAACCGCTGCTGCTAAATTCGAACGCCAGCACATGGACAGCCCAGATCTGGGTACCCTGGTG
CCACGCGGTTCCATGGCGATATCGGATCGGGAAGGTGTGAATGATAATGAAGAAGGCTTTTTCTCTGCTC
GTGCTGCTATTGACGCTGCTAACCGTGAAGAAACGTTCGGCCCGCTGGCGCCGCTGTTTCGTAGCATTGC
AGGCGGTTTCCCGCTGGCTGGCGTTACCGGTCGTATCCTGGTCCCGCTGACGATCGAAGACGCACAGATT
CGCGCAGATGTGGCTCCGAGCAACCTGGCTATCGTGGGCCGTTACGTTCTGTCTGCAGACATTTGGCCGC
TGCTGGCTAAACTGACCGATATCCTGGCGGCCGGTCTGCAGCAAAAGGCAGAAGCAGCTGAAATCAATCT
GCGTTATCAGGGCATTCCGGTTGGCGGTTACACCAAATTTGGTGCGCTGGAATATCGCTTTTTCAGTATC
GACGGCACGAAGGCGGATCTGGGTATTGCCTTCGATGGCGACGGTGATCGTCATCCGGACACCCTGCTGG
CAGCGCGTGGCGATCAGTACCCGATTGCACTGGAAGGTGCTCTGAAAGGCGGTTATTTTCCGGTTCCGCC
GGTCGACAGCGCGCAAGATATTCGTATCCCGGTGGTTAGCTCTCCGAAAAGTGGCACCGGTTCCGTGGAC
TACGCAAAGGCTGTTGGCGATTCACTGGAAGCGCAGCAATATGGTATCGCCTTTCC
